Addgene plasmid #192816: pBAD-HisD-BR1
Purpose: Expresses BR1 in bacteria
Depositing lab: Kiryl Piatkevich. Depositing organization: Westlake University. Publication: Enhanced small green fluorescent proteins as a multisensing platform for biosensor development. Liang GT, Lai C, Yue Z, Zhang H, Li D, Chen Z, Lu X, Tao L, Subach FV, Piatkevich KD. Front Bioeng Biotechnol. 2022 Oct 17;10:1039317. doi: 10.3389/fbioe.2022.1039317. eCollection 2022. PubMed 36324888.
Backbone
  Vector backbone: pBAD
  Backbone size w/o insert (bp): 3999
  Total vector size (bp): 4335
  Vector type: Bacterial Expression
Growth in bacteria
  Bacterial resistance: Ampicillin, 100 μg/mL
  Growth temperature: 37°C
  Growth strain: DH5alpha
  Growth instructions: Arabose are needed when expressed in bacteria
  Copy number: High Copy
Gene/Insert
  Gene/Insert name: BR1
  Species: A. thaliana (mustard weed)
  Insert size (bp): 336
  Entrez Gene: BRI1 (a.k.a. AT4G39400, ATBRI1, BIN1, BR INSENSITIVE 1, BRASSINOSTEROID INSENSITIVE 1, CABBAGE 2, CBB2, DWARF 2, DWF2, F23K16.30, F23K16_30)
  Promoter: araBAD promoter
  Cloning method: Restriction Enzyme; 5′ cloning site BglII (not destroyed); 3′ cloning site EcoRI (not destroyed)
  Sequencing primers: 5′ GACGCTTTTTATCGCAACTCTCTAC; 3′ TTTATCAGACCGCTTCTGCGTTCTG
Terms and licenses: Academic/Nonprofit Terms; Industry Terms: Not Available to Industry
How to cite: pBAD-HisD-BR1 was a gift from Kiryl Piatkevich (Addgene plasmid # 192816 ; http://n2t.net/addgene:192816 ; RRID:Addgene_192816)
