[The description below was written by a language model from this plasmid's Addgene catalogue record and pLannotate feature annotations shown in this document.]
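Description:
pBAD-HisD-BR1 is a 4,335 bp bacterial expression plasmid built on the pBAD backbone for arabinose-inducible production of the small fluorescent protein BR1 in E. coli. It replicates from a high-copy ColE1/pMB1-type origin and is selected with ampicillin through a β-lactamase (AmpR) gene under its own bla promoter. The backbone also retains the pBR322 bom (basis of mobility) region and only a short remnant of the rop gene.

The payload is a roughly 336 bp BR1 coding sequence cloned between BglII and EcoRI sites, both retained, downstream of the araBAD promoter. An N-terminal 6xHis tag lies just upstream of the BR1 open reading frame, which allows metal-affinity purification of the product. The araC regulator is encoded on the opposite strand, spanning the plasmid's numbering origin. It keeps the promoter off in the absence of L-arabinose and activates it when the sugar is supplied, so expression is inducible. Transcription ends at the rrnB T1 and T2 terminators, which are preceded by a 5S rRNA segment carried over from the rrnB operon.

The feature annotation describes BR1 as a constitutively fluorescent cyan protein derived from Arabidopsis thaliana that needs a flavin cofactor to fluoresce. The catalogue entry links the insert to the Arabidopsis gene BRI1 (brassinosteroid insensitive 1). This appears to be a name-based match, as it fits neither the small insert size nor the flavin-binding fluorescent protein annotation. The associated publication concerns enhanced small green fluorescent proteins as a platform for biosensor development, so the plasmid most likely serves for bacterial expression, purification and characterisation of BR1 in that context.
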