Features (pLannotate 1.2.2; 12 found; start..end, strand, type, name):
     65..349     +  promoter       araBAD promoter: araBAD; promoter of the L-arabinose operon of E. coli; the araC regulatory gene is transcribed in the opposite direction (Guzman et al., 1995)
    392..409     +  CDS            6xHis: 6xHis affinity tag
    419..751     +  CDS            BR1: BR1 is a basic (constitutively fluorescent) cyan fluorescent protein published in 2019, derived from Arabidopsis thaliana. It requires the cofactor flavin for fluorescence.
    851..966     +  ncRNA          5S rRNA: Accession: RF00001 - 5S ribosomal RNA
    970..1056    +  terminator     rrnB T1 terminator: Escherichia coli rrnB; transcription terminator T1 from the E. coli rrnB gene
   1148..1175    +  terminator     rrnB T2 terminator: transcription terminator T2 from the E. coli rrnB gene
   1194..1285    +  promoter       AmpR promoter: bla
   1286..2146    +  CDS            AmpR: β-lactamase; bla; confers resistance to ampicillin, carbenicillin, and related antibiotics
   2317..2905    +  rep_origin     ori: high-copy-number ColE1/pMB1/pBR322/pUC origin of replication
   3091..3231    -  misc_feature   bom: basis of mobility region from pBR322
   3333..3373    -  CDS            rop (fragment): Rop protein, which maintains plasmids at low copy number; rop
   3495..38      -  CDS            araC (across the origin): L-arabinose regulatory protein; araC
>Addgene plasmid #192816 | pBAD-HisD-BR1 | addgene full sequence | sequence record 379968 | Addgene NGS Result
TATCCCGGCAGCAGGGGATCATTTTGCGCTTCAGCCATACTTTTCATACTCCCGCCATTCAGAGAAGAAA
CCAATTGTCCATATTGCATCAGACATTGCCGTCACTGCGTCTTTTACTGGCTCTTCTCGCTAACCAAACC
GGTAACCCCGCTTATTAAAAGCATTCTGTAACAAAGCGGGACCAAAGCCATGACAAAAACGCGTAACAAA
AGTGTCTATAATCACGGCAGAAAAGTCCACATTGATTATTTGCACGGCGTCACACTTTGCTATGCCATAG
CATTTTTATCCATAAGATTAGCGGATCCTACCTGACGCTTTTTATCGCAACTCTCTACTGTTTCTCCATA
CCCGTTTTTTGGGCTAACAGGAGGAATTAACCATGGGGAGCCACCATCACCATCACCATGGCAGATCTAT
GATCGAGAAGAACTACGTGATCACCGACCCCAGACTGCCCGACAACCCCATCATCTTCGCCAGCGACGGC
TTCCTGGAGCTGACCGGCTACAGCAGAGAGGAGATCCTGGGCAGAAACGCCAGATTCCTGCAGGGCCCCG
AGACCGACCAGGCCACCGTGCAGAAGATCAGAGACGCCATCAGAGACCAGAGAGAGACCACCGTGCAGCT
GATCAACTACACCAAGAGCGGCAGAAAGTTCTGGAACCTGCTGCACCTGCAGCCCGTGAGAGACCAGAAG
GGCGAGCTGCAGTACTTCATCGGCGTGCAGCTGGACGGCAGCGACAGAGTGTAAGAATTCGAAGCTTGGC
TGTTTTGGTGGATGAGAGAAGATTTTCAGCCTGATACAGATTAAATCAGAACGCAGAAGCGGTCTGATAA
AACAGAATTTGCCTGGCGGCAGTAGCGCGGTGGTCCCACCTGACCCCATGCCGAACTCAGAAGTGAAACG
CCGTAGCGCCGATGGTAGTGTGGGGTCTCCCCATGCGAGAGTAGGGAACTGCCAGGCATCAAATAAAACG
AAAGGCTCAGTCGAAAGACTGGGCCTTTCGTTTTATCTGTTGTTTGTCGGTGAACGCTCTCCTGAGTAGG
ACAAATCCGCCGGGAGCGGATTTGAACGTTGCGAAGCAACGGCCCGGAGGGTGGCGGGCAGGACGCCCGC
CATAAACTGCCAGGCATCAAATTAAGCAGAAGGCCATCCTGACGGATGGCCTTTTTGCGTTTCTACAAAC
TCTTTTGTTTATTTTTCTAAATACATTCAAATATGTATCCGCTCATGAGACAATAACCCTGATAAATGCT
TCAATAATATTGAAAAAGGAAGAGTATGAGTATTCAACATTTCCGTGTCGCCCTTATTCCCTTTTTTGCG
GCATTTTGCCTTCCTGTTTTTGCTCACCCAGAAACGCTGGTGAAAGTAAAAGATGCTGAAGATCAGTTGG
GTGCACGAGTGGGTTACATCGAACTGGATCTCAACAGCGGTAAGATCCTTGAGAGTTTTCGCCCCGAAGA
ACGTTTTCCAATGATGAGCACTTTTAAAGTTCTGCTATGTGGCGCGGTATTATCCCGTGTTGACGCCGGG
CAAGAGCAACTCGGTCGCCGCATACACTATTCTCAGAATGACTTGGTTGAGTACTCACCAGTCACAGAAA
AGCATCTTACGGATGGCATGACAGTAAGAGAATTATGCAGTGCTGCCATAACCATGAGTGATAACACTGC
GGCCAACTTACTTCTGACAACGATCGGAGGACCGAAGGAGCTAACCGCTTTTTTGCACAACATGGGGGAT
CATGTAACTCGCCTTGATCGTTGGGAACCGGAGCTGAATGAAGCCATACCAAACGACGAGCGTGACACCA
CGATGCCTGTAGCAATGGCAACAACGTTGCGCAAACTATTAACTGGCGAACTACTTACTCTAGCTTCCCG
GCAACAATTAATAGACTGGATGGAGGCGGATAAAGTTGCAGGACCACTTCTGCGCTCGGCCCTTCCGGCT
GGCTGGTTTATTGCTGATAAATCTGGAGCCGGTGAGCGTGGGTCTCGCGGTATCATTGCAGCACTGGGGC
CAGATGGTAAGCCCTCCCGTATCGTAGTTATCTACACGACGGGGAGTCAGGCAACTATGGATGAACGAAA
TAGACAGATCGCTGAGATAGGTGCCTCACTGATTAAGCATTGGTAACTGTCAGACCAAGTTTACTCATAT
ATACTTTAGATTGATTTAAAACTTCATTTTTAATTTAAAAGGATCTAGGTGAAGATCCTTTTTGATAATC
TCATGACCAAAATCCCTTAACGTGAGTTTTCGTTCCACTGAGCGTCAGACCCCGTAGAAAAGATCAAAGG
ATCTTCTTGAGATCCTTTTTTTCTGCGCGTAATCTGCTGCTTGCAAACAAAAAAACCACCGCTACCAGCG
GTGGTTTGTTTGCCGGATCAAGAGCTACCAACTCTTTTTCCGAAGGTAACTGGCTTCAGCAGAGCGCAGA
TACCAAATACTGTCCTTCTAGTGTAGCCGTAGTTAGGCCACCACTTCAAGAACTCTGTAGCACCGCCTAC
ATACCTCGCTCTGCTAATCCTGTTACCAGTGGCTGCTGCCAGTGGCGATAAGTCGTGTCTTACCGGGTTG
GACTCAAGACGATAGTTACCGGATAAGGCGCAGCGGTCGGGCTGAACGGGGGGTTCGTGCACACAGCCCA
GCTTGGAGCGAACGACCTACACCGAACTGAGATACCTACAGCGTGAGCTATGAGAAAGCGCCACGCTTCC
CGAAGGGAGAAAGGCGGACAGGTATCCGGTAAGCGGCAGGGTCGGAACAGGAGAGCGCACGAGGGAGCTT
CCAGGGGGAAACGCCTGGTATCTTTATAGTCCTGTCGGGTTTCGCCACCTCTGACTTGAGCGTCGATTTT
TGTGATGCTCGTCAGGGGGGCGGAGCCTATGGAAAAACGCCAGCAACGCGGCCTTTTTACGGTTCCTGGC
CTTTTGCTGGCCTTTTGCTCACATGTTCTTTCCTGCGTTATCCCCTGATTCTGTGGATAACCGTATTACC
GCCTTTGAGTGAGCTGATACCGCTCGCCGCAGCCGAACGACCGAGCGCAGCGAGTCAGTGAGCGAGGAAG
CGGAAGAGCGCCTGATGCGGTATTTTCTCCTTACGCATCTGTGCGGTATTTCACACCGCATATGGTGCAC
TCTCAGTACAATCTGCTCTGATGCCGCATAGTTAAGCCAGTATACACTCCGCTATCGCTACGTGACTGGG
TCATGGCTGCGCCCCGACACCCGCCAACACCCGCTGACGCGCCCTGACGGGCTTGTCTGCTCCCGGCATC
CGCTTACAGACAAGCTGTGACCGTCTCCGGGAGCTGCATGTGTCAGAGGTTTTCACCGTCATCACCGAAA
CGCGCGAGGCAGCAGATCAATTCGCGCGCGAAGGCGAAGCGGCATGCATAATGTGCCTGTCAAATGGACG
AAGCAGGGATTCTGCAAACCCTATGCTACTCCGTCAAGCCGTCAATTGTCTGATTCGTTACCAATTATGA
CAACTTGACGGCTACATCATTCACTTTTTCTTCACAACCGGCACGGAACTCGCTCGGGCTGGCCCCGGTG
CATTTTTTAAATACCCGCGAGAAATAGAGTTGATCGTCAAAACCAACATTGCGACCGACGGTGGCGATAG
GCATCCGGGTGGTGCTCAAAAGCAGCTTCGCCTGGCTGATACGTTGGTCCTCGCGCCAGCTTAAGACGCT
AATCCCTAACTGCTGGCGGAAAAGATGTGACAGACGCGACGGCGACAAGCAAACATGCTGTGCGACGCTG
GCGATATCAAAATTGCTGTCTGCCAGGTGATCGCTGATGTACTGACAAGCCTCGCGTACCCGATTATCCA
TCGGTGGATGGAGCGACTCGTTAATCGCTTCCATGCGCCGCAGTAACAATTGCTCAAGCAGATTTATCGC
CAGCAGCTCCGAATAGCGCCCTTCCCCTTGCCCGGCGTTAATGATTTGCCCAAACAGGTCGCTGAAATGC
GGCTGGTGCGCTTCATCCGGGCGAAAGAACCCCGTATTGGCAAATATTGACGGCCAGTTAAGCCATTCAT
GCCAGTAGGCGCGCGGACGAAAGTAAACCCACTGGTGATACCATTCGCGAGCCTCCGGATGACGACCGTA
GTGATGAATCTCTCCTGGCGGGAACAGCAAAATATCACCCGGTCGGCAAACAAATTCTCGTCCCTGATTT
TTCACCACCCCCTGACCGCGAATGGTGAGATTGAGAATATAACCTTTCATTCCCAGCGGTCGGTCGATAA
AAAAATCGAGATAACCGTTGGCCTCAATCGGCGTTAAACCCGCCACCAGATGGGCATTAAACGAG
