>Addgene plasmid #192816 | pBAD-HisD-BR1 | depositor partial sequence | sequence record 373809 | BR1
ATGATCGAGAAGAACTACGTGATCACCGACCCCAGACTGCCCGACAACCCCATCATCTTCGCCAGCGACG
GCTTCCTGGAGCTGACCGGCTACAGCAGAGAGGAGATCCTGGGCAGAAACGCCAGATTCCTGCAGGGCCC
CGAGACCGACCAGGCCACCGTGCAGAAGATCAGAGACGCCATCAGAGACCAGAGAGAGACCACCGTGCAG
CTGATCAACTACACCAAGAGCGGCAGAAAGTTCTGGAACCTGCTGCACCTGCAGCCCGTGAGAGACCAGA
AGGGCGAGCTGCAGTACTTCATCGGCGTGCAGCTGGACGGCAGCGACAGAGTGTAA
